Addgene plasmid #120442: EF1a_GATA1_P2A_Hygro_Barcode
Purpose: Barcoded lentiviral vector to express GATA1 in mammalian cells under control of EF1a promoter. Barcoded for transcript detection in single cell RNA-seq.
Depositing lab: Prashant Mali. Depositing organization: University of California, San Diego (UCSD). Publication: Mapping Cellular Reprogramming via Pooled Overexpression Screens with Paired Fitness and Single-Cell RNA-Sequencing Readout. Parekh U, Wu Y, Zhao D, Worlikar A, Shah N, Zhang K, Mali P. Cell Syst. 2018 Nov 12. pii: S2405-4712(18)30433-2. doi: 10.1016/j.cels.2018.10.008. PubMed 30448000.
Backbone
  Vector backbone: Unknown
  Backbone size w/o insert (bp): 9514
  Vector type: Lentiviral
  Selectable markers: Hygromycin
Growth in bacteria
  Bacterial resistance: Ampicillin, 100 μg/mL
  Growth temperature: 37°C
  Growth strain: Stbl3
  Copy number: High Copy
Gene/Insert
  Gene/Insert name: GATA1
  Species: H. sapiens (human)
  Insert size (bp): 1005
  Entrez Gene: GATA1 (a.k.a. ERYF1, GATA-1, GF-1, GF1, HAEADA, NF-E1, NFE1, XLANP, XLTDA, XLTT)
  Promoter: EF1a
  Cloning method: Gibson Cloning
  Sequencing primers: 5′ 5'-ttctcaagcctcagacagtgg-3'
Terms and licenses: Academic/Nonprofit Terms; Industry Terms: Not Available to Industry
Depositor comments: 5' cloning site: BamHI (not destroyed), 3' cloning site: BamHI (not destroyed).
How to cite: EF1a_GATA1_P2A_Hygro_Barcode was a gift from Prashant Mali (Addgene plasmid # 120442 ; http://n2t.net/addgene:120442 ; RRID:Addgene_120442)
