[The description below was written by a language model from this plasmid's Addgene catalogue record and pLannotate feature annotations shown in this document.]
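Description:
EF1a_GATA1_P2A_Hygro_Barcode is an HIV-1-derived lentiviral transfer plasmid for constitutive expression of human GATA1, the erythroid GATA-family transcription factor, in mammalian cells. The parental backbone is recorded as unknown. The annotated layout is typical of a third-generation vector. A CMV enhancer/promoter drives a truncated 5' LTR, followed by the Ψ packaging signal with a gag fragment, the Rev response element for nuclear export of the genomic RNA, and the cPPT/CTS. A second truncated LTR and a bGH polyadenylation signal close the viral unit, and a loxP site sits just upstream of that 3' LTR. In bacteria the plasmid is maintained through a high-copy ColE1/pUC origin and ampicillin resistance. An f1 origin and an SV40/EM7-driven bleomycin/Zeocin resistance cassette lie outside the LTRs and so would not be packaged.

Between the LTRs, the EF-1α promoter drives a single transcript encoding GATA1 followed by the hygromycin phosphotransferase gene (hph). The construct name indicates the two are joined by a P2A self-cleaving peptide, so transduced cells can be selected with hygromycin while producing both proteins separately. The P2A itself is not annotated in the feature table. The same is true of the barcode, which the record says is there to allow detection of the transcript in single-cell RNA-seq; its position is not stated. The table marks GATA1 as a fragment covering somewhat less than the 1005 bp listed for the insert, which was introduced by Gibson assembly at a retained BamHI site. The associated publication places the vector in pooled transcription factor overexpression screens with paired fitness and single-cell transcriptome readouts.
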