Features (pLannotate 1.2.2; 33 found; start..end, strand, type, name):
     30..82      -  misc_feature   bom (fragment): basis of mobility region from pBR322
    237..616     +  enhancer       CMV enhancer: human cytomegalovirus immediate early enhancer
    617..816     +  promoter       CMV promoter: human cytomegalovirus (CMV) immediate early promoter
    834..1014    +  LTR            5' LTR (truncated): truncated 5' long terminal repeat (LTR) from HIV-1
   1061..1186    +  misc_feature   HIV-1 Ψ: packaging signal of human immunodeficiency virus type 1
   1170..1533    +  CDS            HIV-1 gag (fragment): gag protein from human immunodeficiency virus 1; gag
   1679..1912    +  misc_feature   RRE: The Rev response element (RRE) of HIV-1 allows for Rev-dependent mRNA export from the nucleus to the cytoplasm.
   2289..2389    +  CDS            Rev (fragment): human immunodeficiency virus 1 (HIV-1) Rev protein; rev; enhances nuclear export of unspliced and incompletely spliced viral mRNAs
   2439..2556    +  misc_feature   cPPT/CTS: central polypurine tract and central termination sequence of HIV-1
   2619..2685    +  CDS            small t antigen (fragment): SV40 (simian virus 40) small t antigen
   2692..3870    +  promoter       EF-1α promoter: strong constitutive promoter for human elongation factor EF-1α
   3887..3905    +  promoter       T7 promoter: promoter for bacteriophage T7 RNA polymerase
   3925..3961    -  misc_feature   MCS (fragment): pBluescript multiple cloning site
   3969..4838    +  CDS            GATA1 (fragment): GATA1_HUMAN - Also known as ERYF1, GF1. Experimental evidence at protein level: Swiss-Prot protein existence level 1. Transcriptional activator or repressor which probably serves as a general switch factor for erythroid development. It binds to DNA sites with the consensus sequence 5'-[AT]GATA[AG]-3' within regulatory regions of globin genes and of other genes expressed in erythroid cells. Activates the transcription of genes involved in erythroid differentiation of K562 erythroleukemia cells, including HBB, HBG1/2, ALAS2 and HMBS (PubMed:24245781). From Homo sapiens (Human).
   5040..6062    +  CDS            hph: KHYB_ECOLX - Experimental evidence at protein level: Swiss-Prot protein existence level 1. The aminoglycoside phosphotransferases achieve inactivation of their antibiotic substrates by phosphorylation. Only phosphorylates hygromycin and closely related compounds such as demethyl analogs and destomycin. From Escherichia coli.
   6146..6259    +  CDS            nef (fragment): NEF_HV1LA - Experimental evidence at protein level: Swiss-Prot protein existence level 1. Extracellular Nef protein targets CD4(+) T-lymphocytes for apoptosis by interacting with CXCR4 surface receptors. From Human immunodeficiency virus type 1 group M subtype B (isolate Lai) (HIV-1).
   6257..6290    +  protein_bind   loxP: Cre-mediated recombination occurs in the 8-bp core sequence (GCATACAT). Cre recombinase
   6315..6495    +  LTR            5' LTR (truncated): truncated 5' long terminal repeat (LTR) from HIV-1
   6527..6751    +  polyA_signal   bGH poly(A) signal: bovine growth hormone polyadenylation signal
   6755..6776    +  promoter       SV40 promoter (fragment): SV40 enhancer and early promoter
   6797..7225    +  rep_origin     f1 ori (sequence partly withheld): f1 bacteriophage origin of replication; arrow indicates direction of (+) strand synthesis
   7239..7568    +  promoter       SV40 promoter: SV40 enhancer and early promoter
   7616..7663    +  promoter       EM7 promoter: synthetic bacterial promoter&nbsp
   7682..8056    +  CDS            BleoR: antibiotic-binding protein; Sh ble from Streptoalloteichus hindustanus; confers resistance to bleomycin, phleomycin, and Zeocin™
   8066..8191    +  CDS            ble (fragment): BLE_KLEPN - Experimental evidence at protein level: Swiss-Prot protein existence level 1. Binding protein with a strong affinity to the bleomycin family of antibiotics. Binds to CL990; an antimitotic-antibiotic compound. From Klebsiella pneumoniae.
   8186..8307    +  polyA_signal   SV40 poly(A) signal: SV40 polyadenylation signal
   8380..8396    -  protein_bind   lac operator: The lac repressor binds to the lac operator to inhibit transcription in E. coli. This inhibition can be relieved by adding lactose or isopropyl-β-D-thiogalactopyranoside (IPTG). lac repressor encoded by lacI
   8404..8434    -  promoter       lac promoter: promoter for the E. coli lac operon
   8449..8470    -  protein_bind   CAP binding site: CAP binding activates transcription in the presence of cAMP. E. coli catabolite activator protein
   8483..8575    -  CDS            lacI (fragment): lac repressor; lacI; The lac repressor binds to the lac operator to inhibit transcription in E. coli. This inhibition can be relieved by adding lactose or isopropyl-β-D-thiogalactopyranoside (IPTG).
   8758..9346    -  rep_origin     ori: high-copy-number ColE1/pMB1/pBR322/pUC origin of replication
   9517..10377   -  CDS            AmpR: β-lactamase; bla; confers resistance to ampicillin, carbenicillin, and related antibiotics
  10378..10482   -  promoter       AmpR promoter: bla
>Addgene plasmid #120442 | EF1a_GATA1_P2A_Hygro_Barcode | addgene full sequence | sequence record 234522 | Addgene NGS Result
TCGACGGATCGGGAGATCTCCCGATCCCCTATGGTGCACTCTCAGTACAATCTGCTCTGATGCCGCATAG
TTAAGCCAGTATCTGCTCCCTGCTTGTGTGTTGGAGGTCGCTGAGTAGTGCGCGAGCAAAATTTAAGCTA
CAACAAGGCAAGGCTTGACCGACAATTGCATGAAGAATCTGCTTAGGGTTAGGCGTTTTGCGCTGCTTCG
CGATGTACGGGCCAGATATACGCGTTGACATTGATTATTGACTAGTTATTAATAGTAATCAATTACGGGG
TCATTAGTTCATAGCCCATATATGGAGTTCCGCGTTACATAACTTACGGTAAATGGCCCGCCTGGCTGAC
CGCCCAACGACCCCCGCCCATTGACGTCAATAATGACGTATGTTCCCATAGTAACGCCAATAGGGACTTT
CCATTGACGTCAATGGGTGGAGTATTTACGGTAAACTGCCCACTTGGCAGTACATCAAGTGTATCATATG
CCAAGTACGCCCCCTATTGACGTCAATGACGGTAAATGGCCCGCCTGGCATTATGCCCAGTACATGACCT
TATGGGACTTTCCTACTTGGCAGTACATCTACGTATTAGTCATCGCTATTACCATGGTGATGCGGTTTTG
GCAGTACATCAATGGGCGTGGATAGCGGTTTGACTCACGGGGATTTCCAAGTCTCCACCCCATTGACGTC
AATGGGAGTTTGTTTTGGCACCAAAATCAACGGGACTTTCCAAAATGTCGTAACAACTCCGCCCCATTGA
CGCAAATGGGCGGTAGGCGTGTACGGTGGGAGGTCTATATAAGCAGCGCGTTTTGCCTGTACTGGGTCTC
TCTGGTTAGACCAGATCTGAGCCTGGGAGCTCTCTGGCTAACTAGGGAACCCACTGCTTAAGCCTCAATA
AAGCTTGCCTTGAGTGCTTCAAGTAGTGTGTGCCCGTCTGTTGTGTGACTCTGGTAACTAGAGATCCCTC
AGACCCTTTTAGTCAGTGTGGAAAATCTCTAGCAGTGGCGCCCGAACAGGGACTTGAAAGCGAAAGGGAA
ACCAGAGGAGCTCTCTCGACGCAGGACTCGGCTTGCTGAAGCGCGCACGGCAAGAGGCGAGGGGCGGCGA
CTGGTGAGTACGCCAAAAATTTTGACTAGCGGAGGCTAGAAGGAGAGAGATGGGTGCGAGAGCGTCAGTA
TTAAGCGGGGGAGAATTAGATCGCGATGGGAAAAAATTCGGTTAAGGCCAGGGGGAAAGAAAAAATATAA
ATTAAAACATATAGTATGGGCAAGCAGGGAGCTAGAACGATTCGCAGTTAATCCTGGCCTGTTAGAAACA
TCAGAAGGCTGTAGACAAATACTGGGACAGCTACAACCATCCCTTCAGACAGGATCAGAAGAACTTAGAT
CATTATATAATACAGTAGCAACCCTCTATTGTGTGCATCAAAGGATAGAGATAAAAGACACCAAGGAAGC
TTTAGACAAGATAGAGGAAGAGCAAAACAAAAGTAAGACCACCGCACAGCAAGCGGCCGCTGATCTTCAG
ACCTGGAGGAGGAGATATGAGGGACAATTGGAGAAGTGAATTATATAAATATAAAGTAGTAAAAATTGAA
CCATTAGGAGTAGCACCCACCAAGGCAAAGAGAAGAGTGGTGCAGAGAGAAAAAAGAGCAGTGGGAATAG
GAGCTTTGTTCCTTGGGTTCTTGGGAGCAGCAGGAAGCACTATGGGCGCAGCGTCAATGACGCTGACGGT
ACAGGCCAGACAATTATTGTCTGGTATAGTGCAGCAGCAGAACAATTTGCTGAGGGCTATTGAGGCGCAA
CAGCATCTGTTGCAACTCACAGTCTGGGGCATCAAGCAGCTCCAGGCAAGAATCCTGGCTGTGGAAAGAT
ACCTAAAGGATCAACAGCTCCTGGGGATTTGGGGTTGCTCTGGAAAACTCATTTGCACCACTGCTGTGCC
TTGGAATGCTAGTTGGAGTAATAAATCTCTGGAACAGATTTGGAATCACACGACCTGGATGGAGTGGGAC
AGAGAAATTAACAATTACACAAGCTTAATACACTCCTTAATTGAAGAATCGCAAAACCAGCAAGAAAAGA
ATGAACAAGAATTATTGGAATTAGATAAATGGGCAAGTTTGTGGAATTGGTTTAACATAACAAATTGGCT
GTGGTATATAAAATTATTCATAATGATAGTAGGAGGCTTGGTAGGTTTAAGAATAGTTTTTGCTGTACTT
TCTATAGTGAATAGAGTTAGGCAGGGATATTCACCATTATCGTTTCAGACCCACCTCCCAACCCCGAGGG
GACCCGACAGGCCCGAAGGAATAGAAGAAGAAGGTGGAGAGAGAGACAGAGACAGATCCATTCGATTAGT
GAACGGATCGGCACTGCGTGCGCCAATTCTGCAGACAAATGGCAGTATTCATCCACAATTTTAAAAGAAA
AGGGGGGATTGGGGGGTACAGTGCAGGGGAAAGAATAGTAGACATAATAGCAACAGACATACAAACTAAA
GAATTACAAAAACAAATTACAAAAATTCAAAATTTTCGGGTTTATTACAGGGACAGCAGAGATCCAGTTT
GGTTAATTAATCGATAAGCTTTGCAAAGATGGATAAAGTTTTAAACAGAGAGGAATCTTTGCAGCTAATG
GACCTTCTAGGTCTTGAAAGGAGTGGGAATTGGCTCCGGTGCCCGTCAGTGGGCAGAGCGCACATCGCCC
ACAGTCCCCGAGAAGTTGGGGGGAGGGGTCGGCAATTGAACCGGTGCCTAGAGAAGGTGGCGCGGGGTAA
ACTGGGAAAGTGATGTCGTGTACTGGCTCCGCCTTTTTCCCGAGGGTGGGGGAGAACCGTATATAAGTGC
AGTAGTCGCCGTGAACGTTCTTTTTCGCAACGGGTTTGCCGCCAGAACACAGGTAAGTGCCGTGTGTGGT
TCCCGCGGGCCTGGCCTCTTTACGGGTTATGGCCCTTGCGTGCCTTGAATTACTTCCACCTGGCTGCAGT
ACGTGATTCTTGATCCCGAGCTTCGGGTTGGAAGTGGGTGGGAGAGTTCGAGGCCTTGCGCTTAAGGAGC
CCCTTCGCCTCGTGCTTGAGTTGAGGCCTGGCCTGGGCGCTGGGGCCGCCGCGTGCGAATCTGGTGGCAC
CTTCGCGCCTGTCTCGCTGCTTTCGATAAGTCTCTAGCCATTTAAAATTTTTGATGACCTGCTGCGACGC
TTTTTTTCTGGCAAGATAGTCTTGTAAATGCGGGCCAAGATCTGCACACTGGTATTTCGGTTTTTGGGGC
CGCGGGCGGCGACGGGGCCCGTGCGTCCCAGCGCACATGTTCGGCGAGGCGGGGCCTGCGAGCGCGGCCA
CCGAGAATCGGACGGGGGTAGTCTCAAGCTGGCCGGCCTGCTCTGGTGCCTGGCCTCGCGCCGCCGTGTA
TCGCCCCGCCCTGGGCGGCAAGGCTGGCCCGGTCGGCACCAGTTGCGTGAGCGGAAAGATGGCCGCTTCC
CGGCCCTGCTGCAGGGAGCTCAAAATGGAGGACGCGGCGCTCGGGAGAGCGGGCGGGTGAGTCACCCACA
CAAAGGAAAAGGGCCTTTCCGTCCTCAGCCGTCGCTTCATGTGACTCCACGGAGTACCGGGCGCCGTCCA
GGCACCTCGATTAGTTCTCGAGCTTTTGGAGTACGTCGTCTTTAGGTTGGGGGGAGGGGTTTTATGCGAT
GGAGTTTCCCCACACTGAGTGGGTGGAGACTGAAGTTAGGCCAGCTTGGCACTTGATGTAATTCTCCTTG
GAATTTGCCCTTTTTGAGTTTGGATCTTGGTTCATTCTCAAGCCTCAGACAGTGGTTCAAAGTTTTTTTC
TTCCATTTCAGGTGTCGTGAGGAATTAGCTTGGTACTAATACGACTCACTATAGGGAGACCCAAGCTGGC
TAGGTAAGCTTGATATCGAATTCCTGCAGCCCGGGGGATCCCGCCACCATGGAGTTCCCTGGCCTGGGGT
CCCTGGGGACCTCAGAGCCCCTCCCCCAGTTTGTGGATCCTGCTCTGGTGTCCTCCACACCAGAATCAGG
GGTTTTCTTCCCCTCTGGGCCTGAGGGCTTGGATGCAGCAGCTTCCTCCACTGCCCCGAGCACAGCCACC
GCTGCAGCTGCGGCACTGGCCTACTACAGGGACGCTGAGGCCTACAGACACTCCCCAGTCTTTCAGGTGT
ACCCATTGCTCAACTGTATGGAGGGGATCCCAGGGGGCTCACCATATGCCGGCTGGGCCTACGGCAAGAC
GGGGCTCTACCCTGCCTCAACTGTGTGTCCCACCCGCGAGGACTCTCCTCCCCAGGCCGTGGAAGATCTG
GATGGAAAAGGCAGCACCAGCTTCCTGGAGACTTTGAAGACAGAGCGGCTGAGCCCAGACCTCCTGACCC
TGGGACCTGCACTGCCTTCATCACTCCCTGTCCCCAATAGTGCTTATGGGGGCCCTGACTTTTCCAGTAC
CTTCTTTTCTCCCACCGGGAGCCCCCTCAATTCAGCAGCCTATTCCTCTCCCAAGCTTCGTGGAACTCTC
CCCCTGCCTCCCTGTGAGGCCAGGGAGTGTGTGAACTGCGGAGCAACAGCCACTCCACTGTGGCGGAGGG
ACAGGACAGGCCACTACCTATGCAACGCCTGCGGCCTCTATCACAAGATGAATGGGCAGAACAGGCCCCT
CATCCGGCCCAAGAAGCGCCTGATTGTCAGTAAACGGGCAGGTACTCAGTGCACCAACTGCCAGACGACC
ACCACGACACTGTGGCGGAGAAATGCCAGTGGGGATCCCGTGTGCAATGCCTGCGGCCTCTACTACAAGC
TACACCACCAGCACTACTGTGGTGGCTCCGCTCAGCTCATGAGGGCACAGAGCATGGCCTCCAGAGGGGG
GGTGGTGTCCTTCTCCTCTTGTAGCCAGAATTCTGGACAACCCAAGTCTCTGGGCCCCAGGCACCCCCTG
GCTGGATCCGGCGCAACAAACTTCTCTCTGCTGAAACAAGCCGGAGATGTCGAAGAGAATCCTGGACCGA
TGAAAAAGCCTGAACTCACCGCGACGTCTGTCGAGAAGTTTCTGATCGAAAAGTTCGACAGCGTCTCCGA
CCTGATGCAGCTCTCGGAGGGCGAAGAATCTCGTGCTTTCAGCTTCGATGTAGGAGGGCGTGGATATGTC
CTGCGGGTAAATAGCTGCGCCGATGGTTTCTACAAAGATCGTTATGTTTATCGGCACTTTGCATCGGCCG
CGCTCCCGATTCCGGAAGTGCTTGACATTGGGGAATTCAGCGAGAGCCTGACCTATTGCATCTCCCGCCG
TGCACAGGGTGTCACGTTGCAAGACCTGCCTGAAACCGAACTGCCCGCTGTTCTGCAGCCGGTCGCGGAG
GCCATGGATGCGATCGCTGCGGCCGATCTTAGCCAGACGAGCGGGTTCGGCCCATTCGGACCGCAAGGAA
TCGGTCAATACACTACATGGCGTGATTTCATATGCGCGATTGCTGATCCCCATGTGTATCACTGGCAAAC
TGTGATGGACGACACCGTCAGTGCGTCCGTCGCGCAGGCTCTCGATGAGCTGATGCTTTGGGCCGAGGAC
TGCCCCGAAGTCCGGCACCTCGTGCACGCGGATTTCGGCTCCAACAATGTCCTGACGGACAATGGCCGCA
TAACAGCGGTCATTGACTGGAGCGAGGCGATGTTCGGGGATTCCCAATACGAGGTCGCCAACATCTTCTT
CTGGAGGCCGTGGTTGGCTTGTATGGAGCAGCAGACGCGCTACTTCGAGCGGAGGCATCCGGAGCTTGCA
GGATCGCCGCGGCTCCGGGCGTATATGCTCCGCATTGGTCTTGACCAACTCTATCAGAGCTTGGTTGACG
GCAATTTCGATGATGCAGCTTGGGCGCAGGGTCGATGCGACGCAATCGTCCGATCCGGAGCCGGGACTGT
CGGGCGTACACAAATCGCCCGCAGAAGCGCGGCCGTCTGGACCGATGGCTGTGTAGAAGTACTCGCCGAT
AGTGGAAACCGACGCCCCAGCACTCGTCCGAGGGCAAAGGAATAAGTTAGAACTATTTCCTGGCTGTTAC
GCGTGTTACTTGCACCTCATTTCCTACTGACGGGCTTGTTAAACAGTGAACCGCCCGCCCCACGACCCGC
AGCGCCCGACCGAAAGGAGCGCACGACCCCATGCATCGAACAAAAGAAAAGGGGGGACTGGAAGGGCTAA
TTCACTCCCAACGAAGACAAGATATCATAACTTCGTATAGCATACATTATACGAAGTTATCGGCTAGCTG
GTCCGGACTGTACTGGGTCTCTCTGGTTAGACCAGATCTGAGCCTGGGAGCTCTCTGGCTAACTAGGGAA
CCCACTGCTTAAGCCTCAATAAAGCTTGCCTTGAGTGCTTCAAGTAGTGTGTGCCCGTCTGTTGTGTGAC
TCTGGTAACTAGAGATCCCTCAGACCCTTTTAGTCAGTGTGGAAAATCTCTAGCAGGGCCCGTTTAAACC
CGCTGATCAGCCTCGACTGTGCCTTCTAGTTGCCAGCCATCTGTTGTTTGCCCCTCCCCCGTGCCTTCCT
TGACCCTGGAAGGTGCCACTCCCACTGTCCTTTCCTAATAAAATGAGGAAATTGCATCGCATTGTCTGAG
TAGGTGTCATTCTATTCTGGGGGGTGGGGTGGGGCAGGACAGCAAGGGGGAGGATTGGGAAGACAATAGC
AGGCATGCTGGGGATGCGGTGGGCTCTATGGCTTCTGAGGCGGAAAGAACCAGCTGGGGCTCTAGGGGGT
ATCCCC
[124 nt withheld, positions 6797-6920]
C
[91 nt withheld, positions 6922-7012]
A
[49 nt withheld, positions 7014-7062]
CCTTTGACGTTGGAGTCCACGTTCTTT
[37 nt withheld, positions 7090-7126]
ACCCTATCTCGGTCTATTCTTTTGATTTATAAGGGATTTTGCCGATTTCGGCCTATTGGTTAAAAAATGA
GCTGATTTAACAAAAATTTAACGCGAATTAATTCTGTGGAATGTGTGTCAGTTAGGGTGTGGAAAGTCCC
CAGGCTCCCCAGCAGGCAGAAGTATGCAAAGCATGCATCTCAATTAGTCAGCAACCAGGTGTGGAAAGTC
CCCAGGCTCCCCAGCAGGCAGAAGTATGCAAAGCATGCATCTCAATTAGTCAGCAACCATAGTCCCGCCC
CTAACTCCGCCCATCCCGCCCCTAACTCCGCCCAGTTCCGCCCATTCTCCGCCCCATGGCTGACTAATTT
TTTTTATTTATGCAGAGGCCGAGGCCGCCTCTGCCTCTGAGCTATTCCAGAAGTAGTGAGGAGGCTTTTT
TGGAGGCCTAGGCTTTTGCAAAAAGCTCCCGGGAGCTTGTATATCCATTTTCGGATCTGATCAGCACGTG
TTGACAATTAATCATCGGCATAGTATATCGGCATAGTATAATACGACAAGGTGAGGAACTAAACCATGGC
CAAGTTGACCAGTGCCGTTCCGGTGCTCACCGCGCGCGACGTCGCCGGAGCGGTCGAGTTCTGGACCGAC
CGGCTCGGGTTCTCCCGGGACTTCGTGGAGGACGACTTCGCCGGTGTGGTCCGGGACGACGTGACCCTGT
TCATCAGCGCGGTCCAGGACCAGGTGGTGCCGGACAACACCCTGGCCTGGGTGTGGGTGCGCGGCCTGGA
CGAGCTGTACGCCGAGTGGTCGGAGGTCGTGTCCACGAACTTCCGGGACGCCTCCGGGCCGGCCATGACC
GAGATCGGCGAGCAGCCGTGGGGGCGGGAGTTCGCCCTGCGCGACCCGGCCGGCAACTGCGTGCACTTCG
TGGCCGAGGAGCAGGACTGACACGTGCTACGAGATTTCGATTCCACCGCCGCCTTCTATGAAAGGTTGGG
CTTCGGAATCGTTTTCCGGGACGCCGGCTGGATGATCCTCCAGCGCGGGGATCTCATGCTGGAGTTCTTC
GCCCACCCCAACTTGTTTATTGCAGCTTATAATGGTTACAAATAAAGCAATAGCATCACAAATTTCACAA
ATAAAGCATTTTTTTCACTGCATTCTAGTTGTGGTTTGTCCAAACTCATCAATGTATCTTATCATGTCTG
TATACCGTCGACCTCTAGCTAGAGCTTGGCGTAATCATGGTCATAGCTGTTTCCTGTGTGAAATTGTTAT
CCGCTCACAATTCCACACAACATACGAGCCGGAAGCATAAAGTGTAAAGCCTGGGGTGCCTAATGAGTGA
GCTAACTCACATTAATTGCGTTGCGCTCACTGCCCGCTTTCCAGTCGGGAAACCTGTCGTGCCAGCTGCA
TTAATGAATCGGCCAACGCGCGGGGAGAGGCGGTTTGCGTATTGGGCGCTCTTCCGCTTCCTCGCTCACT
GACTCGCTGCGCTCGGTCGTTCGGCTGCGGCGAGCGGTATCAGCTCACTCAAAGGCGGTAATACGGTTAT
CCACAGAATCAGGGGATAACGCAGGAAAGAACATGTGAGCAAAAGGCCAGCAAAAGGCCAGGAACCGTAA
AAAGGCCGCGTTGCTGGCGTTTTTCCATAGGCTCCGCCCCCCTGACGAGCATCACAAAAATCGACGCTCA
AGTCAGAGGTGGCGAAACCCGACAGGACTATAAAGATACCAGGCGTTTCCCCCTGGAAGCTCCCTCGTGC
GCTCTCCTGTTCCGACCCTGCCGCTTACCGGATACCTGTCCGCCTTTCTCCCTTCGGGAAGCGTGGCGCT
TTCTCATAGCTCACGCTGTAGGTATCTCAGTTCGGTGTAGGTCGTTCGCTCCAAGCTGGGCTGTGTGCAC
GAACCCCCCGTTCAGCCCGACCGCTGCGCCTTATCCGGTAACTATCGTCTTGAGTCCAACCCGGTAAGAC
ACGACTTATCGCCACTGGCAGCAGCCACTGGTAACAGGATTAGCAGAGCGAGGTATGTAGGCGGTGCTAC
AGAGTTCTTGAAGTGGTGGCCTAACTACGGCTACACTAGAAGAACAGTATTTGGTATCTGCGCTCTGCTG
AAGCCAGTTACCTTCGGAAAAAGAGTTGGTAGCTCTTGATCCGGCAAACAAACCACCGCTGGTAGCGGTG
GTTTTTTTGTTTGCAAGCAGCAGATTACGCGCAGAAAAAAAGGATCTCAAGAAGATCCTTTGATCTTTTC
TACGGGGTCTGACGCTCAGTGGAACGAAAACTCACGTTAAGGGATTTTGGTCATGAGATTATCAAAAAGG
ATCTTCACCTAGATCCTTTTAAATTAAAAATGAAGTTTTAAATCAATCTAAAGTATATATGAGTAAACTT
GGTCTGACAGTTACCAATGCTTAATCAGTGAGGCACCTATCTCAGCGATCTGTCTATTTCGTTCATCCAT
AGTTGCCTGACTCCCCGTCGTGTAGATAACTACGATACGGGAGGGCTTACCATCTGGCCCCAGTGCTGCA
ATGATACCGCGAGACCCACGCTCACCGGCTCCAGATTTATCAGCAATAAACCAGCCAGCCGGAAGGGCCG
AGCGCAGAAGTGGTCCTGCAACTTTATCCGCCTCCATCCAGTCTATTAATTGTTGCCGGGAAGCTAGAGT
AAGTAGTTCGCCAGTTAATAGTTTGCGCAACGTTGTTGCCATTGCTACAGGCATCGTGGTGTCACGCTCG
TCGTTTGGTATGGCTTCATTCAGCTCCGGTTCCCAACGATCAAGGCGAGTTACATGATCCCCCATGTTGT
GCAAAAAAGCGGTTAGCTCCTTCGGTCCTCCGATCGTTGTCAGAAGTAAGTTGGCCGCAGTGTTATCACT
CATGGTTATGGCAGCACTGCATAATTCTCTTACTGTCATGCCATCCGTAAGATGCTTTTCTGTGACTGGT
GAGTACTCAACCAAGTCATTCTGAGAATAGTGTATGCGGCGACCGAGTTGCTCTTGCCCGGCGTCAATAC
GGGATAATACCGCGCCACATAGCAGAACTTTAAAAGTGCTCATCATTGGAAAACGTTCTTCGGGGCGAAA
ACTCTCAAGGATCTTACCGCTGTTGAGATCCAGTTCGATGTAACCCACTCGTGCACCCAACTGATCTTCA
GCATCTTTTACTTTCACCAGCGTTTCTGGGTGAGCAAAAACAGGAAGGCAAAATGCCGCAAAAAAGGGAA
TAAGGGCGACACGGAAATGTTGAATACTCATACTCTTCCTTTTTCAATATTATTGAAGCATTTATCAGGG
TTATTGTCTCATGAGCGGATACATATTTGAATGTATTTAGAAAAATAAACAAATAGGGGTTCCGCGCACA
TTTCCCCGAAAAGTGCCACCTGACG
