>Addgene plasmid #120442 | EF1a_GATA1_P2A_Hygro_Barcode | depositor partial sequence | sequence record 228694 | GATA1 gene
ATGGAGTTCCCTGGCCTGGGGTCCCTGGGGACCTCAGAGCCCCTCCCCCAGTTTGTGGATCCTGCTCTGG
TGTCCTCCACACCAGAATCAGGGGTTTTCTTCCCCTCTGGGCCTGAGGGCTTGGATGCAGCAGCTTCCTC
CACTGCCCCGAGCACAGCCACCGCTGCAGCTGCGGCACTGGCCTACTACAGGGACGCTGAGGCCTACAGA
CACTCCCCAGTCTTTCAGGTGTACCCATTGCTCAACTGTATGGAGGGGATCCCAGGGGGCTCACCATATG
CCGGCTGGGCCTACGGCAAGACGGGGCTCTACCCTGCCTCAACTGTGTGTCCCACCCGCGAGGACTCTCC
TCCCCAGGCCGTGGAAGATCTGGATGGAAAAGGCAGCACCAGCTTCCTGGAGACTTTGAAGACAGAGCGG
CTGAGCCCAGACCTCCTGACCCTGGGACCTGCACTGCCTTCATCACTCCCTGTCCCCAATAGTGCTTATG
GGGGCCCTGACTTTTCCAGTACCTTCTTTTCTCCCACCGGGAGCCCCCTCAATTCAGCAGCCTATTCCTC
TCCCAAGCTTCGTGGAACTCTCCCCCTGCCTCCCTGTGAGGCCAGGGAGTGTGTGAACTGCGGAGCAACA
GCCACTCCACTGTGGCGGAGGGACAGGACAGGCCACTACCTATGCAACGCCTGCGGCCTCTATCACAAGA
TGAATGGGCAGAACAGGCCCCTCATCCGGCCCAAGAAGCGCCTGATTGTCAGTAAACGGGCAGGTACTCA
GTGCACCAACTGCCAGACGACCACCACGACACTGTGGCGGAGAAATGCCAGTGGGGATCCCGTGTGCAAT
GCCTGCGGCCTCTACTACAAGCTACACCACCAGCACTACTGTGGTGGCTCCGCTCAGCTCATGAGGGCAC
AGAGCATGGCCTCCAGAGGAGGGGTGGTGTCCTTCTCCTCTTGTAGCCAGAATTCTGGACAACCCAAGTC
TCTGGGCCCCAGGCACCCCCTGGCT
