>Addgene plasmid #120442 | EF1a_GATA1_P2A_Hygro_Barcode | depositor partial sequence | sequence record 228695 | GATA1 barcode
TGTTACTTGCACCTCATTTC
